>Addgene plasmid #89508 | pET-Hisx6-rAPOBEC1-XTEN-nCas9-UGI-NLS | addgene full sequence | sequence record 177259 | Addgene NGS Result
TGGCGAATGGG
[124 nt withheld, positions 12-135]
C
[91 nt withheld, positions 137-227]
A
[49 nt withheld, positions 229-277]
CCTTTGACGTTGGAGTCCACGTTCTTT
[37 nt withheld, positions 305-341]
ACCCTATCTCGGTCTATTCTTTTGATTTATAAGGGATTTTGCCGATTTCGGCCTATTGGTTAAAAAATGA
GCTGATTTAACAAAAATTTAACGCGAATTTTAACAAAATATTAACGCTTACAATTTAGGTGGCACTTTTC
GGGGAAATGTGCGCGGAACCCCTATTTGTTTATTTTTCTAAATACATTCAAATATGTATCCGCTCATGAA
TTAATTCTTAGAAAAACTCATCGAGCATCAAATGAAACTGCAATTTATTCATATCAGGATTATCAATACC
ATATTTTTGAAAAAGCCGTTTCTGTAATGAAGGAGAAAACTCACCGAGGCAGTTCCATAGGATGGCAAGA
TCCTGGTATCGGTCTGCGATTCCGACTCGTCCAACATCAATACAACCTATTAATTTCCCCTCGTCAAAAA
TAAGGTTATCAAGTGAGAAATCACCATGAGTGACGACTGAATCCGGTGAGAATGGCAAAAGTTTATGCAT
TTCTTTCCAGACTTGTTCAACAGGCCAGCCATTACGCTCGTCATCAAAATCACTCGCATCAACCAAACCG
TTATTCATTCGTGATTGCGCCTGAGCGAGACGAAATACGCGATCGCTGTTAAAAGGACAATTACAAACAG
GAATCGAATGCAACCGGCGCAGGAACACTGCCAGCGCATCAACAATATTTTCACCTGAATCAGGATATTC
TTCTAATACCTGGAATGCTGTTTTCCCGGGGATCGCAGTGGTGAGTAACCATGCATCATCAGGAGTACGG
ATAAAATGCTTGATGGTCGGAAGAGGCATAAATTCCGTCAGCCAGTTTAGTCTGACCATCTCATCTGTAA
CATCATTGGCAACGCTACCTTTGCCATGTTTCAGAAACAACTCTGGCGCATCGGGCTTCCCATACAATCG
ATAGATTGTCGCACCTGATTGCCCGACATTATCGCGAGCCCATTTATACCCATATAAATCAGCATCCATG
TTGGAATTTAATCGCGGCCTAGAGCAAGACGTTTCCCGTTGAATATGGCTCATAACACCCCTTGTATTAC
TGTTTATGTAAGCAGACAGTTTTATTGTTCATGACCAAAATCCCTTAACGTGAGTTTTCGTTCCACTGAG
CGTCAGACCCCGTAGAAAAGATCAAAGGATCTTCTTGAGATCCTTTTTTTCTGCGCGTAATCTGCTGCTT
GCAAACAAAAAAACCACCGCTACCAGCGGTGGTTTGTTTGCCGGATCAAGAGCTACCAACTCTTTTTCCG
AAGGTAACTGGCTTCAGCAGAGCGCAGATACCAAATACTGTCCTTCTAGTGTAGCCGTAGTTAGGCCACC
ACTTCAAGAACTCTGTAGCACCGCCTACATACCTCGCTCTGCTAATCCTGTTACCAGTGGCTGCTGCCAG
TGGCGATAAGTCGTGTCTTACCGGGTTGGACTCAAGACGATAGTTACCGGATAAGGCGCAGCGGTCGGGC
TGAACGGGGGGTTCGTGCACACAGCCCAGCTTGGAGCGAACGACCTACACCGAACTGAGATACCTACAGC
GTGAGCTATGAGAAAGCGCCACGCTTCCCGAAGGGAGAAAGGCGGACAGGTATCCGGTAAGCGGCAGGGT
CGGAACAGGAGAGCGCACGAGGGAGCTTCCAGGGGGAAACGCCTGGTATCTTTATAGTCCTGTCGGGTTT
CGCCACCTCTGACTTGAGCGTCGATTTTTGTGATGCTCGTCAGGGGGGCGGAGCCTATGGAAAAACGCCA
GCAACGCGGCCTTTTTACGGTTCCTGGCCTTTTGCTGGCCTTTTGCTCACATGTTCTTTCCTGCGTTATC
CCCTGATTCTGTGGATAACCGTATTACCGCCTTTGAGTGAGCTGATACCGCTCGCCGCAGCCGAACGACC
GAGCGCAGCGAGTCAGTGAGCGAGGAAGCGGAAGAGCGCCTGATGCGGTATTTTCTCCTTACGCATCTGT
GCGGTATTTCACACCGCAATGGTGCACTCTCAGTACAATCTGCTCTGATGCCGCATAGTTAAGCCAGTAT
ACACTCCGCTATCGCTACGTGACTGGGTCATGGCTGCGCCCCGACACCCGCCAACACCCGCTGACGCGCC
CTGACGGGCTTGTCTGCTCCCGGCATCCGCTTACAGACAAGCTGTGACCGTCTCCGGGAGCTGCATGTGT
CAGAGGTTTTCACCGTCATCACCGAAACGCGCGAGGCAGCTGCGGTAAAGCTCATCAGCGTGGTCGTGAA
GCGATTCACAGATGTCTGCCTGTTCATCCGCGTCCAGCTCGTTGAGTTTCTCCAGAAGCGTTAATGTCTG
GCTTCTGATAAAGCGGGCCATGTTAAGGGCGGTTTTTTCCTGTTTGGTCACTGATGCCTCCGTGTAAGGG
GGATTTCTGTTCATGGGGGTAATGATACCGATGAAACGAGAGAGGATGCTCACGATACGGGTTACTGATG
ATGAACATGCCCGGTTACTGGAACGTTGTGAGGGTAAACAACTGGCGGTATGGATGCGGCGGGACCAGAG
AAAAATCACTCAGGGTCAATGCCAGCGCTTCGTTAATACAGATGTAGGTGTTCCACAGGGTAGCCAGCAG
CATCCTGCGATGCAGATCCGGAACATAATGGTGCAGGGCGCTGACTTCCGCGTTTCCAGACTTTACGAAA
CACGGAAACCGAAGACCATTCATGTTGTTGCTCAGGTCGCAGACGTTTTGCAGCAGCAGTCGCTTCACGT
TCGCTCGCGTATCGGTGATTCATTCTGCTAACCAGTAAGGCAACCCCGCCAGCCTAGCCGGGTCCTCAAC
GACAGGAGCACGATCATGCGCACCCGTGGGGCCGCCATGCCGGCGATAATGGCCTGCTTCTCGCCGAAAC
GTTTGGTGGCGGGACCAGTGACGAAGGCTTGAGCGAGGGCGTGCAAGATTCCGAATACCGCAAGCGACAG
GCCGATCATCGTCGCGCTCCAGCGAAAGCGGTCCTCGCCGAAAATGACCCAGAGCGCTGCCGGCACCTGT
CCTACGAGTTGCATGATAAAGAAGACAGTCATAAGTGCGGCGACGATAGTCATGCCCCGCGCCCACCGGA
AGGAGCTGACTGGGTTGAAGGCTCTCAAGGGCATCGGTCGAGATCCCGGTGCCTAATGAGTGAGCTAACT
TACATTAATTGCGTTGCGCTCACTGCCCGCTTTCCAGTCGGGAAACCTGTCGTGCCAGCTGCATTAATGA
ATCGGCCAACGCGCGGGGAGAGGCGGTTTGCGTATTGGGCGCCAGGGTGGTTTTTCTTTTCACCAGTGAG
ACGGGCAACAGCTGATTGCCCTTCACCGCCTGGCCCTGAGAGAGTTGCAGCAAGCGGTCCACGCTGGTTT
GCCCCAGCAGGCGAAAATCCTGTTTGATGGTGGTTAACGGCGGGATATAACATGAGCTGTCTTCGGTATC
GTCGTATCCCACTACCGAGATATCCGCACCAACGCGCAGCCCGGACTCGGTAATGGCGCGCATTGCGCCC
AGCGCCATCTGATCGTTGGCAACCAGCATCGCAGTGGGAACGATGCCCTCATTCAGCATTTGCATGGTTT
GTTGAAAACCGGACATGGCACTCCAGTCGCCTTCCCGTTCCGCTATCGGCTGAATTTGATTGCGAGTGAG
ATATTTATGCCAGCCAGCCAGACGCAGACGCGCCGAGACAGAACTTAATGGGCCCGCTAACAGCGCGATT
TGCTGGTGACCCAATGCGACCAGATGCTCCACGCCCAGTCGCGTACCGTCTTCATGGGAGAAAATAATAC
TGTTGATGGGTGTCTGGTCAGAGACATCAAGAAATAACGCCGGAACATTAGTGCAGGCAGCTTCCACAGC
AATGGCATCCTGGTCATCCAGCGGATAGTTAATGATCAGCCCACTGACGCGTTGCGCGAGAAGATTGTGC
ACCGCCGCTTTACAGGCTTCGACGCCGCTTCGTTCTACCATCGACACCACCACGCTGGCACCCAGTTGAT
CGGCGCGAGATTTAATCGCCGCGACAATTTGCGACGGCGCGTGCAGGGCCAGACTGGAGGTGGCAACGCC
AATCAGCAACGACTGTTTGCCCGCCAGTTGTTGTGCCACGCGGTTGGGAATGTAATTCAGCTCCGCCATC
GCCGCTTCCACTTTTTCCCGCGTTTTCGCAGAAACGTGGCTGGCCTGGTTCACCACGCGGGAAACGGTCT
GATAAGAGACACCGGCATACTCTGCGACATCGTATAACGTTACTGGTTTCACATTCACCACCCTGAATTG
ACTCTCTTCCGGGCGCTATCATGCCATACCGCGAAAGGTTTTGCGCCATTCGATGGTGTCCGGGATCTCG
ACGCTCTCCCTTATGCGACTCCTGCATTAGGAAGCAGCCCAGTAGTAGGTTGAGGCCGTTGAGCACCGCC
GCCGCAAGGAATGGTGCATGCAAGGAGATGGCGCCCAACAGTCCCCCGGCCACGGGGCCTGCCACCATAC
CCACGCCGAAACAAGCGCTCATGAGCCCGAAGTGGCGAGCCCGATCTTCCCCATCGGTGATGTCGGCGAT
ATAGGCGCCAGCAACCGCACCTGTGGCGCCGGTGATGCCGGCCACGATGCGTCCGGCGTAGAGGATCGAG
ATCTCGATCCCGCGAAATTAATACGACTCACTATAGGGGAATTGTGAGCGGATAACAATTCCCCTCTAGA
AATAATTTTGTTTAACTTTAAGAAGGAGATATACCATGGGCAGCAGCCATCATCATCATCATCACATGTC
TTCTGAAACCGGTCCGGTTGCGGTTGACCCGACCCTGCGTCGTCGTATCGAACCGCACGAATTCGAAGTT
TTCTTCGACCCGCGTGAACTGCGTAAAGAAACCTGCCTGCTGTACGAAATCAACTGGGGTGGTCGTCACT
CTATCTGGCGTCACACCTCTCAGAACACCAACAAACACGTTGAAGTTAACTTCATCGAAAAATTCACCAC
CGAACGTTACTTCTGCCCGAACACCCGTTGCTCTATCACCTGGTTCCTGTCTTGGTCTCCGTGCGGTGAA
TGCTCTCGTGCGATCACCGAATTCCTGTCTCGTTACCCGCACGTTACCCTGTTCATCTACATCGCGCGTC
TGTACCACCACGCGGACCCGCGTAACCGTCAGGGTCTGCGTGACCTGATCTCTTCTGGTGTTACCATCCA
GATCATGACCGAACAGGAATCTGGTTACTGCTGGCGTAACTTCGTTAACTACTCTCCGTCTAACGAAGCG
CACTGGCCGCGTTACCCGCACCTGTGGGTTCGTCTGTACGTTCTGGAACTGTACTGCATCATCCTGGGTC
TGCCGCCGTGCCTGAACATCCTGCGTCGTAAACAGCCGCAGCTGACCTTCTTCACCATCGCGCTGCAGTC
TTGCCACTACCAGCGTCTGCCGCCGCACATCCTGTGGGCGACCGGTCTGAAATCCGGTAGCGAAACACCG
GGGACTTCAGAATCGGCCACCCCGGAGTCTGATAAGAAATACTCAATAGGCTTAGCTATCGGCACAAATA
GCGTCGGATGGGCGGTGATCACTGATGAATATAAGGTTCCGTCTAAAAAGTTCAAGGTTCTGGGAAATAC
AGACCGCCACAGTATCAAAAAAAATCTTATAGGGGCTCTTTTATTTGACAGTGGAGAGACAGCGGAAGCG
ACTCGTCTCAAACGGACAGCTCGTAGAAGGTATACACGTCGGAAGAATCGTATTTGTTATCTACAGGAGA
TTTTTTCAAATGAGATGGCGAAAGTAGATGATAGTTTCTTTCATCGACTTGAAGAGTCTTTTTTGGTGGA
AGAAGACAAGAAGCATGAACGTCATCCTATTTTTGGAAATATAGTAGATGAAGTTGCTTATCATGAGAAA
TATCCAACTATCTATCATCTGCGAAAAAAATTGGTAGATTCTACTGATAAAGCGGATTTGCGCTTAATCT
ATTTGGCCTTAGCGCATATGATTAAGTTTCGTGGTCATTTTTTGATTGAGGGAGATTTAAATCCTGATAA
TAGTGATGTGGACAAACTATTTATCCAGTTGGTACAAACCTACAATCAATTATTTGAAGAAAACCCTATT
AACGCAAGTGGAGTAGATGCTAAAGCGATTCTTTCTGCACGATTGAGTAAATCAAGACGATTAGAAAATC
TCATTGCTCAGCTCCCCGGTGAGAAGAAAAATGGCTTATTTGGGAATCTCATTGCTTTGTCATTGGGTTT
GACCCCTAATTTTAAATCAAATTTTGATTTGGCAGAAGATGCTAAATTACAGCTTTCAAAAGATACTTAC
GATGATGATTTAGATAATTTATTGGCGCAAATTGGAGATCAATATGCTGATTTGTTTTTGGCAGCTAAGA
ATTTATCAGATGCTATTTTACTTTCAGATATCCTAAGAGTAAATACTGAAATAACTAAGGCTCCCCTATC
AGCTTCAATGATTAAACGCTACGATGAACATCATCAAGACTTGACTCTTTTAAAAGCTTTAGTTCGACAA
CAACTTCCAGAAAAGTATAAAGAAATCTTTTTTGATCAATCAAAAAACGGATATGCAGGTTATATTGATG
GGGGAGCTAGCCAAGAAGAATTTTATAAATTTATCAAACCAATTTTAGAAAAAATGGATGGTACTGAGGA
ATTATTGGTGAAACTAAATCGTGAAGATTTGCTGCGCAAGCAACGGACCTTTGACAACGGCTCTATTCCC
CATCAAATTCACTTGGGTGAGCTGCATGCTATTTTGAGAAGACAAGAAGACTTTTATCCATTTTTAAAAG
ACAATCGTGAGAAGATTGAAAAAATCTTGACTTTTCGAATTCCTTATTATGTTGGTCCATTGGCGCGTGG
CAATAGTCGTTTTGCATGGATGACTCGGAAGTCTGAAGAAACAATTACCCCATGGAATTTTGAAGAAGTT
GTCGATAAAGGTGCTTCAGCTCAATCATTTATTGAACGCATGACAAACTTTGATAAAAATCTTCCAAATG
AAAAAGTACTACCAAAACATAGTTTGCTTTATGAGTATTTTACGGTTTATAACGAATTGACAAAGGTCAA
ATATGTTACTGAAGGAATGCGAAAACCAGCATTTCTTTCAGGTGAACAGAAGAAAGCCATTGTTGATTTA
CTCTTCAAAACAAATCGAAAAGTAACCGTTAAGCAATTAAAAGAAGATTATTTCAAAAAAATAGAATGTT
TTGATAGTGTTGAAATTTCAGGAGTTGAAGATAGATTTAATGCTTCATTAGGTACCTACCATGATTTGCT
AAAAATTATTAAAGATAAAGATTTTTTGGATAATGAAGAAAATGAAGATATCTTAGAGGATATTGTTTTA
ACATTGACCTTATTTGAAGATAGGGAGATGATTGAGGAAAGACTTAAAACATATGCTCACCTCTTTGATG
ATAAGGTGATGAAACAGCTTAAACGTCGCCGTTATACTGGTTGGGGACGTTTGTCTCGAAAATTGATTAA
TGGTATTAGGGATAAGCAATCTGGCAAAACAATATTAGATTTTTTGAAATCAGATGGTTTTGCCAATCGC
AATTTTATGCAGCTGATCCATGATGATAGTTTGACATTTAAAGAAGACATTCAAAAAGCACAAGTGTCTG
GACAAGGCGATAGTTTACATGAACATATTGCAAATTTAGCTGGTAGCCCTGCTATTAAAAAAGGTATTTT
ACAGACTGTAAAAGTTGTTGATGAATTGGTCAAAGTAATGGGGCGGCATAAGCCAGAAAATATCGTTATT
GAAATGGCACGTGAAAATCAGACAACTCAAAAGGGCCAGAAAAATTCGCGAGAGCGTATGAAACGAATCG
AAGAAGGTATCAAAGAATTAGGAAGTCAGATTCTTAAAGAGCATCCTGTTGAAAATACTCAATTGCAAAA
TGAAAAGCTCTATCTCTATTATCTCCAAAATGGAAGAGACATGTATGTGGACCAAGAATTAGATATTAAT
CGTTTAAGTGATTATGATGTCGATCACATTGTTCCACAAAGTTTCCTTAAAGACGATTCAATAGACAATA
AGGTCTTAACGCGTTCTGATAAAAATCGTGGTAAATCGGATAACGTTCCAAGTGAAGAAGTAGTCAAAAA
GATGAAAAACTATTGGAGACAACTTCTAAACGCCAAGTTAATCACTCAACGTAAGTTTGATAATTTAACG
AAAGCTGAACGTGGAGGTTTGAGTGAACTTGATAAAGCTGGTTTTATCAAACGCCAATTGGTTGAAACTC
GCCAAATCACTAAGCATGTGGCACAAATTTTGGATAGTCGCATGAATACTAAATACGATGAAAATGATAA
ACTTATTCGAGAGGTTAAAGTGATTACCTTAAAATCTAAATTAGTTTCTGACTTCCGAAAAGATTTCCAA
TTCTATAAAGTACGTGAGATTAACAATTACCATCATGCCCATGATGCGTATCTAAATGCCGTCGTTGGAA
CTGCTTTGATTAAGAAATATCCAAAACTTGAATCGGAGTTTGTCTATGGTGATTATAAAGTTTATGATGT
TCGTAAAATGATTGCTAAGTCTGAGCAAGAAATAGGCAAAGCAACCGCAAAATATTTCTTTTACTCTAAT
ATCATGAACTTCTTCAAAACAGAAATTACACTTGCAAATGGAGAGATTCGCAAACGCCCTCTAATCGAAA
CTAATGGGGAAACTGGAGAAATTGTCTGGGATAAAGGGCGAGATTTTGCCACAGTGCGCAAAGTATTGTC
CATGCCCCAAGTCAATATTGTCAAGAAAACAGAAGTACAGACAGGCGGATTCTCCAAGGAGTCAATTTTA
CCAAAAAGAAATTCGGACAAGCTTATTGCTCGTAAAAAAGACTGGGATCCAAAAAAATATGGTGGTTTTG
ATAGTCCAACGGTAGCTTATTCAGTCCTAGTGGTTGCTAAGGTGGAAAAAGGGAAATCGAAGAAGTTAAA
ATCCGTTAAAGAGTTACTAGGGATCACAATTATGGAAAGAAGTTCCTTTGAAAAAAATCCGATTGACTTT
TTAGAAGCTAAAGGATATAAGGAAGTTAAAAAAGACTTAATCATTAAACTACCTAAATATAGTCTTTTTG
AGTTAGAAAACGGTCGTAAACGGATGCTGGCTAGTGCCGGAGAATTACAAAAAGGAAATGAGCTGGCTCT
GCCAAGCAAATATGTGAATTTTTTATATTTAGCTAGTCATTATGAAAAGTTGAAGGGTAGTCCAGAAGAT
AACGAACAAAAACAATTGTTTGTGGAGCAGCATAAGCATTATTTAGATGAGATTATTGAGCAAATCAGTG
AATTTTCTAAGCGTGTTATTTTAGCAGATGCCAATTTAGATAAAGTTCTTAGTGCATATAACAAACATAG
AGACAAACCAATACGTGAACAAGCAGAAAATATTATTCATTTATTTACGTTGACGAATCTTGGAGCTCCA
GCCGCATTCAAGTATTTTGACACAACGATAGATCGCAAACGATACACTTCTACCAAGGAGGTGCTAGACG
CGACACTGATTCACCAATCCATCACGGGATTATATGAAACTCGGATAGATTTGTCACAGCTTGGGGGTGA
CTCTGGTGGTTCTACTAATCTGTCAGATATTATTGAAAAGGAGACCGGTAAGCAACTGGTTATCCAGGAA
TCCATCCTCATGCTCCCAGAGGAGGTGGAAGAAGTCATTGGGAACAAGCCGGAAAGCGATATACTCGTGC
ACACCGCCTACGACGAGAGCACCGACGAGAATGTCATGCTTCTGACTAGCGACGCCCCTGAATACAAGCC
TTGGGCTCTGGTCATACAGGATAGCAACGGTGAGAACAAGATTAAGATGCTCTCTGGTGGTTCTCCCAAG
AAGAAGAGGAAAGTCTAATCGAGCACCACCACCACCACCACTGAGATCCGGCTGCTAACAAAGCCCGAAA
GGAAGCTGAGTTGGCTGCTGCCACCGCTGAGCAATAACTAGCATAACCCCTTGGGGAGCTCCGTCGACAA
GCTTGCGGCCGCACTCGAGCACCACCACCACCACCACTGAGATCCGGCTGCTAACAAAGCCCGAAAGGAA
GCTGAGTTGGCTGCTGCCACCGCTGAGCAATAACTAGCATAACCCCTTGGGGCCTCTAAACGGGTCTTGA
GGGGTTTTTTGCTGAAAGGAGGAACTATATCCGGAT
Features (pLannotate 1.2.2; 25 found; start..end, strand, type, name):
     12..440     +  rep_origin     f1 ori (sequence partly withheld): f1 bacteriophage origin of replication; arrow indicates direction of (+) strand synthesis
    493..550     +  promoter       AmpR promoter (fragment): bla
    559..1374    -  CDS            KanR: aminoglycoside phosphotransferase; aph(3')-Ia; confers resistance to kanamycin in bacteria or G418 (Geneticin®) in eukaryotes
   1496..2084    +  rep_origin     ori: high-copy-number ColE1/pMB1/pBR322/pUC origin of replication
   2270..2409    -  misc_feature   bom: basis of mobility region from pBR322
   2511..2702    -  CDS            rop: Rop protein, which maintains plasmids at low copy number; rop
   2719..3099    +  CDS            YPB1_ECOLX: Protein predicted: Swiss-Prot protein existence level 4. From Escherichia coli.
   3171..3462    -  CDS            TcR (fragment): tetracycline efflux protein; tet; confers resistance to tetracycline
   3477..3498    -  protein_bind   CAP binding site: CAP binding activates transcription in the presence of cAMP. E. coli catabolite activator protein
   3511..4593    -  CDS            lacI: lac repressor; lacI; The lac repressor binds to the lac operator to inhibit transcription in E. coli. This inhibition can be relieved by adding lactose or isopropyl-β-D-thiogalactopyranoside (IPTG).
   4594..4671    -  promoter       lacI promoter: lacI
   4679..4958    -  CDS            TcR (fragment): tetracycline efflux protein; tet; confers resistance to tetracycline
   4980..4998    +  promoter       T7 promoter: promoter for bacteriophage T7 RNA polymerase
   4999..5023    +  protein_bind   lac operator: The lac repressor binds to the lac operator to inhibit transcription in E. coli. This inhibition can be relieved by adding lactose or isopropyl-β-D-thiogalactopyranoside (IPTG). lac repressor encoded by lacI
   5038..5060    +  RBS            RBS: efficient ribosome binding site from bacteriophage T7 gene 10 (Olins and Rangwala, 1989)
   5079..5095    +  CDS            capTEV™ (fragment): composite tag for in vivo biotinylation, TEV protease cleavage, and 6xHis tagging
   5097..5783    +  CDS            Apobec1: ABEC1_RAT - Experimental evidence at protein level: Swiss-Prot protein existence level 1. Catalytic component of the apolipoprotein B mRNA editing enzyme complex which is responsible for the postranscriptional editing of a CAA codon for Gln to a UAA codon for stop in the APOB mRNA. May also play a role in the epigenetic regulation of gene expression by participating in DNA demethylation. From Rattus norvegicus (Rat).
   5832..9844    +  CDS            Cas9(D10A) (fragment): nickase mutant of the Cas9 endonuclease from the Streptococcus pyogenes Type II CRISPR/Cas system generates RNA-guided single strand nicks in DNA due to the D10A mutation in the RuvC catalytic domain
   9945..10193   +  CDS            UGI: UNGI_BPPB2 - Experimental evidence at protein level: Swiss-Prot protein existence level 1. This protein binds specifically and reversibly to the host uracil-DNA glycosylase, preventing removal of uracil residues from PBS2 DNA by the host uracil-excision repair system. From Bacillus phage PBS2 (Bacteriophage PBS2).
  10235..10252   +  CDS            9xHis (fragment): 9xHis affinity tag
  10262..10311   +  CDS            SET1 (fragment): solubility-enhancement tag derived from T7 phage gene 10B
  10319..10337   +  terminator     T7 terminator (fragment): transcription terminator for bacteriophage T7 RNA polymerase
  10371..10388   +  CDS            9xHis (fragment): 9xHis affinity tag
  10398..10447   +  CDS            SET1 (fragment): solubility-enhancement tag derived from T7 phage gene 10B
  10455..10502   +  terminator     T7 terminator: transcription terminator for bacteriophage T7 RNA polymerase
