[The description below was written by a language model from this plasmid's Addgene catalogue record and pLannotate feature annotations shown in this document.]
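Description:
pET-Hisx6-rAPOBEC1-XTEN-nCas9-UGI-NLS is a bacterial expression plasmid of about 10.5 kb, built on pET28a, for producing a recombinant cytosine base editor of the BE3 type in E. coli. It carries a ColE1/pMB1-type origin with the adjacent bom and rop elements, an f1 phage origin, and a kanamycin resistance gene (aminoglycoside phosphotransferase) for selection. The catalogue lists it as high copy. The short tetracycline-resistance and other pBR322-derived fragments in the annotation are backbone remnants, not functional markers.

The roughly 5.1 kb insert is a single open reading frame driven by a T7 promoter with a downstream lac operator and the T7 gene 10 ribosome binding site. The plasmid also encodes lacI, so expression is repressed until IPTG is added in a host supplying T7 RNA polymerase, such as a DE3 lysogen. The fusion begins with an N-terminal six-histidine tag for affinity purification. This is followed by rat APOBEC1 cytidine deaminase, an XTEN linker, Streptococcus pyogenes Cas9 carrying the D10A nickase mutation, the uracil DNA glycosylase inhibitor (UGI) from phage PBS2, and a nuclear localization signal. Guided by an sgRNA, the deaminase converts cytosine to uracil on the displaced strand. UGI blocks uracil excision, and the nickase cuts the non-edited strand to favour C-to-T conversion.

The APOBEC1-XTEN and UGI segments were taken from a mammalian BE3 vector and joined by Gibson assembly to a pET28a nCas9-NLS plasmid. The annotation shows duplicated His-tag and T7 terminator fragments downstream of UGI, and the record does not say whether either His sequence is translated. The associated work concerns RNA-guided base editing in mouse embryos, which fits use of the purified protein as a ribonucleoprotein.
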