Addgene plasmid #89508: pET-Hisx6-rAPOBEC1-XTEN-nCas9-UGI-NLS
Purpose: Expression of Hisx6-rAPOBEC1-XTEN-nCas9-UGI-NLS in bacterial cells.
Depositing lab: Jin-Soo Kim. Depositing organization: Institute for Basic Science. Publication: Highly efficient RNA-guided base editing in mouse embryos. Kim K, Ryu SM, Kim ST, Baek G, Kim D, Lim K, Chung E, Kim S, Kim JS. Nat Biotechnol. 2017 Feb 27. doi: 10.1038/nbt.3816. PubMed 28244995.
Backbone
  Vector backbone: pET28a
  Backbone size w/o insert (bp): 5379
  Total vector size (bp): 10528
  Vector type: Bacterial Expression
Growth in bacteria
  Bacterial resistance: Kanamycin, 50 μg/mL
  Growth temperature: 37°C
  Growth strain: DH5alpha
  Growth instructions: For protein expression, transform into Rosetta (DE3) Competent cells. Induce at 0.6 OD with 1 mM IPTG final concentration. Growing overnight (12~14 hours) at 18 C.
  Copy number: High Copy
Gene/Insert
  Gene/Insert name: rAPOBEC1-nCas9 (D10A)-UGI-NLS (alt name: rAPOBEC1-nCas9-UGI-NLS)
  Species: R. norvegicus (rat); Streptococcus pyogenes (bacteria)
  Insert size (bp): 5149
  Mutation: D10A mutation of Cas9
  Promoter: T7
  Tag / fusion protein: rAPOBEC-XTEN (N terminal on insert); UGI (C terminal on insert)
  Cloning method: Gibson Cloning
  Sequencing primers: 5′ T7 promoter; 3′ T7 terminator
Resource information
  A portion of this plasmid was derived from a plasmid made by: rAPOBEC-XTEN and UGI were excised from the pCMV-BE3 Vector (Addgene, 73021) and then placed into the pET28a-nCas9(D10A)-NLS Vector.
Terms and licenses: Academic/Nonprofit Terms; Industry Terms: Not Available to Industry
How to cite: pET-Hisx6-rAPOBEC1-XTEN-nCas9-UGI-NLS was a gift from Jin-Soo Kim (Addgene plasmid # 89508 ; http://n2t.net/addgene:89508 ; RRID:Addgene_89508)
